Addgene plasmid #189554: pSCM167.2-Venus-VF-hADAM10(aa1-213)
Purpose: Protein expression ADAM10 in mammalian cells. Contains only prodomain--amino acids 1-213
Depositing lab: Haian Fu. Depositing organization: Emory University.
Backbone
  Vector backbone: pSCM167.2-Venus (Fu lab)
  Backbone manufacturer: Customized backbone from Fu lab
  Vector type: Mammalian Expression
Growth in bacteria
  Bacterial resistance: Ampicillin, 100 μg/mL
  Growth temperature: 37°C
  Growth strain: DH5alpha
  Copy number: High Copy
Gene/Insert
  Gene/Insert name: truncated ADAM metallopeptidase domain 10 (alt name: ADAM10; RAK; kuz; AD10; AD18; MADM; CD156c; CDw156; HsT18717)
  Species: H. sapiens (human)
  Mutation: contains aa 1-213
  Entrez Gene: ADAM10 (a.k.a. AD10, AD18, CD156c, CDw156, HsT18717, MADM, RAK, kuz)
  Tag / fusion protein: VF (N terminal on insert)
  Cloning method: Gateway Cloning
  Sequencing primers: 5′ N/A
Terms and licenses: Academic/Nonprofit Terms; Industry Terms: Not Available to Industry
Depositor comments: Please note: Plasmid contains L60S, D96G, and S115G mutations in hADAM10 compared to the NCBI reference sequence NP_001101.1. These mutations were present in the original DNA that was was PCR amplified from human placenta cDNA and are not known to affect plasmid function.
How to cite: pSCM167.2-Venus-VF-hADAM10(aa1-213) was a gift from Haian Fu (Addgene plasmid # 189554 ; http://n2t.net/addgene:189554 ; RRID:Addgene_189554)
