[The description below was written by a language model from this plasmid's Addgene catalogue record and pLannotate feature annotations shown in this document.]
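Description:
pSCM167.2-Venus-VF-hADAM10(aa1-213) is a mammalian expression plasmid built on a customized pSCM167.2-Venus backbone. The catalogue lists it simply as a mammalian expression vector, but the feature table shows an HIV-1-derived lentiviral transfer architecture. A CMV enhancer/promoter is fused to a truncated 5' LTR, followed by the Ψ packaging signal, a gag fragment, the RRE for Rev-dependent RNA export, and the cPPT/CTS. Downstream of the expression cassette sit a WPRE, a second truncated LTR and a bGH polyadenylation signal. The plasmid is about 10.9 kb and is propagated in E. coli through a high-copy ColE1/pUC-type origin with ampicillin selection. It also carries an f1 origin and a BleoR cassette under dual SV40/EM7 promoters, which could provide Zeocin-type selection in mammalian or bacterial cells.

The payload is driven by the human ubiquitin C promoter. It encodes Venus yellow fluorescent protein followed by a FLAG epitope (the "VF" tag), fused to the N terminus of a truncated human ADAM10 insert. The insert was introduced by Gateway cloning and is flanked by attB1 and attB2 sites, with T7 and SP6 promoters on either side of the cassette. It covers only amino acids 1-213 of the metalloprotease, described as the prodomain alone, so the catalytic and downstream regions are absent. The depositor notes L60S, D96G and S115G differences from the NCBI reference sequence. These were inherited from the placental cDNA template and are not known to affect function.

The stated purpose is expression of this ADAM10 fragment in mammalian cells. The Venus-FLAG tag allows fluorescence detection and epitope-based detection or pulldown, but the record does not specify any particular assay.
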