Features (pLannotate 1.2.2; 38 found; start..end, strand, type, name):
      1..380     +  enhancer       CMV enhancer: human cytomegalovirus immediate early enhancer
    381..580     +  promoter       CMV promoter: human cytomegalovirus (CMV) immediate early promoter
    598..778     +  LTR            5' LTR (truncated): truncated 5' long terminal repeat (LTR) from HIV-1
    825..950     +  misc_feature   HIV-1 Ψ: packaging signal of human immunodeficiency virus type 1
    934..1297    +  CDS            HIV-1 gag (fragment): gag protein from human immunodeficiency virus 1; gag
   1443..1676    +  misc_feature   RRE: The Rev response element (RRE) of HIV-1 allows for Rev-dependent mRNA export from the nucleus to the cytoplasm.
   2053..2153    +  CDS            Rev (fragment): human immunodeficiency virus 1 (HIV-1) Rev protein; rev; enhances nuclear export of unspliced and incompletely spliced viral mRNAs
   2203..2320    +  misc_feature   cPPT/CTS: central polypurine tract and central termination sequence of HIV-1
   2385..3596    +  promoter       UbC promoter: human ubiquitin C promoter
   3607..3630    -  misc_feature   MCS (fragment): pUC18/19 multiple cloning site
   3635..3665    +  LTR            5' LTR (truncated) (fragment): truncated 5' long terminal repeat (LTR) from HIV-1
   3681..3699    +  promoter       T7 promoter: promoter for bacteriophage T7 RNA polymerase
   3716..4432    +  CDS            Venus: Venus is a basic (constitutively fluorescent) yellow fluorescent protein published in 2002, derived from Aequorea victoria. It is reported to be a rapidly-maturing weak dimer with moderate acid sensitivity.
   4475..4495    +  CDS            FLAG (fragment): FLAG® epitope tag, followed by an enterokinase cleavage site
   4517..4541    +  protein_bind   attB1: mutant version of attB; recombination site for the Gateway® BP reaction BP Clonase™
   4565..5236    +  CDS            ADAM10 (fragment): ADA10_HUMAN - Also known as KUZ, MADM. Experimental evidence at protein level: Swiss-Prot protein existence level 1. (Microbial infection) Promotes the cytotoxic activity of S.aureus hly by binding to the toxin at zonula adherens and promoting formation of toxin pores. From Homo sapiens (Human).
   5220..5244    -  protein_bind   attB2: mutant version of attB; recombination site for the Gateway® BP reaction BP Clonase™
   5263..5281    -  promoter       SP6 promoter: promoter for bacteriophage SP6 RNA polymerase
   5306..5330    +  misc_feature   MCS (fragment): pBluescript multiple cloning site
   5330..5918    +  misc_feature   WPRE: woodchuck hepatitis virus posttranscriptional regulatory element
   5855..6436    +  CDS            nef (fragment): NEF_HV1H2 - Experimental evidence at protein level: Swiss-Prot protein existence level 1. Extracellular Nef protein targets CD4(+) T-lymphocytes for apoptosis by interacting with CXCR4 surface receptors. From Human immunodeficiency virus type 1 group M subtype B (isolate HXB2) (HIV-1).
   6443..6623    +  LTR            5' LTR (truncated): truncated 5' long terminal repeat (LTR) from HIV-1
   6655..6879    +  polyA_signal   bGH poly(A) signal: bovine growth hormone polyadenylation signal
   6883..6904    +  promoter       SV40 promoter (fragment): SV40 enhancer and early promoter
   6925..7353    +  rep_origin     f1 ori (sequence partly withheld): f1 bacteriophage origin of replication; arrow indicates direction of (+) strand synthesis
   7367..7696    +  promoter       SV40 promoter: SV40 enhancer and early promoter
   7744..7791    +  promoter       EM7 promoter: synthetic bacterial promoter&nbsp
   7810..8184    +  CDS            BleoR: antibiotic-binding protein; Sh ble from Streptoalloteichus hindustanus; confers resistance to bleomycin, phleomycin, and Zeocin™
   8194..8319    +  CDS            ble (fragment): BLE_KLEPN - Experimental evidence at protein level: Swiss-Prot protein existence level 1. Binding protein with a strong affinity to the bleomycin family of antibiotics. Binds to CL990; an antimitotic-antibiotic compound. From Klebsiella pneumoniae.
   8314..8435    +  polyA_signal   SV40 poly(A) signal: SV40 polyadenylation signal
   8506..8528    -  protein_bind   lac operator (fragment): The lac repressor binds to the lac operator to inhibit transcription in E. coli. This inhibition can be relieved by adding lactose or isopropyl-β-D-thiogalactopyranoside (IPTG). lac repressor encoded by lacI
   8532..8562    -  promoter       lac promoter: promoter for the E. coli lac operon
   8577..8598    -  protein_bind   CAP binding site: CAP binding activates transcription in the presence of cAMP. E. coli catabolite activator protein
   8611..8703    -  CDS            lacI (fragment): lac repressor; lacI; The lac repressor binds to the lac operator to inhibit transcription in E. coli. This inhibition can be relieved by adding lactose or isopropyl-β-D-thiogalactopyranoside (IPTG).
   8886..9474    -  rep_origin     ori: high-copy-number ColE1/pMB1/pBR322/pUC origin of replication
   9645..10505   -  CDS            AmpR: β-lactamase; bla; confers resistance to ampicillin, carbenicillin, and related antibiotics
  10506..10610   -  promoter       AmpR promoter: bla
  10669..10721   -  misc_feature   bom (fragment): basis of mobility region from pBR322
>Addgene plasmid #189554 | pSCM167.2-Venus-VF-hADAM10(aa1-213) | addgene full sequence | sequence record 384131 | Addgene NGS Result
GACATTGATTATTGACTAGTTATTAATAGTAATCAATTACGGGGTCATTAGTTCATAGCCCATATATGGA
GTTCCGCGTTACATAACTTACGGTAAATGGCCCGCCTGGCTGACCGCCCAACGACCCCCGCCCATTGACG
TCAATAATGACGTATGTTCCCATAGTAACGCCAATAGGGACTTTCCATTGACGTCAATGGGTGGAGTATT
TACGGTAAACTGCCCACTTGGCAGTACATCAAGTGTATCATATGCCAAGTACGCCCCCTATTGACGTCAA
TGACGGTAAATGGCCCGCCTGGCATTATGCCCAGTACATGACCTTATGGGACTTTCCTACTTGGCAGTAC
ATCTACGTATTAGTCATCGCTATTACCATGGTGATGCGGTTTTGGCAGTACATCAATGGGCGTGGATAGC
GGTTTGACTCACGGGGATTTCCAAGTCTCCACCCCATTGACGTCAATGGGAGTTTGTTTTGGCACCAAAA
TCAACGGGACTTTCCAAAATGTCGTAACAACTCCGCCCCATTGACGCAAATGGGCGGTAGGCGTGTACGG
TGGGAGGTCTATATAAGCAGCGCGTTTTGCCTGTACTGGGTCTCTCTGGTTAGACCAGATCTGAGCCTGG
GAGCTCTCTGGCTAACTAGGGAACCCACTGCTTAAGCCTCAATAAAGCTTGCCTTGAGTGCTTCAAGTAG
TGTGTGCCCGTCTGTTGTGTGACTCTGGTAACTAGAGATCCCTCAGACCCTTTTAGTCAGTGTGGAAAAT
CTCTAGCAGTGGCGCCCGAACAGGGACTTGAAAGCGAAAGGGAAACCAGAGGAGCTCTCTCGACGCAGGA
CTCGGCTTGCTGAAGCGCGCACGGCAAGAGGCGAGGGGCGGCGACTGGTGAGTACGCCAAAAATTTTGAC
TAGCGGAGGCTAGAAGGAGAGAGATGGGTGCGAGAGCGTCAGTATTAAGCGGGGGAGAATTAGATCGCGA
TGGGAAAAAATTCGGTTAAGGCCAGGGGGAAAGAAAAAATATAAATTAAAACATATAGTATGGGCAAGCA
GGGAGCTAGAACGATTCGCAGTTAATCCTGGCCTGTTAGAAACATCAGAAGGCTGTAGACAAATACTGGG
ACAGCTACAACCATCCCTTCAGACAGGATCAGAAGAACTTAGATCATTATATAATACAGTAGCAACCCTC
TATTGTGTGCATCAAAGGATAGAGATAAAAGACACCAAGGAAGCTTTAGACAAGATAGAGGAAGAGCAAA
ACAAAAGTAAGACCACCGCACAGCAAGCGGCCGCTGATCTTCAGACCTGGAGGAGGAGATATGAGGGACA
ATTGGAGAAGTGAATTATATAAATATAAAGTAGTAAAAATTGAACCATTAGGAGTAGCACCCACCAAGGC
AAAGAGAAGAGTGGTGCAGAGAGAAAAAAGAGCAGTGGGAATAGGAGCTTTGTTCCTTGGGTTCTTGGGA
GCAGCAGGAAGCACTATGGGCGCAGCGTCAATGACGCTGACGGTACAGGCCAGACAATTATTGTCTGGTA
TAGTGCAGCAGCAGAACAATTTGCTGAGGGCTATTGAGGCGCAACAGCATCTGTTGCAACTCACAGTCTG
GGGCATCAAGCAGCTCCAGGCAAGAATCCTGGCTGTGGAAAGATACCTAAAGGATCAACAGCTCCTGGGG
ATTTGGGGTTGCTCTGGAAAACTCATTTGCACCACTGCTGTGCCTTGGAATGCTAGTTGGAGTAATAAAT
CTCTGGAACAGATTTGGAATCACACGACCTGGATGGAGTGGGACAGAGAAATTAACAATTACACAAGCTT
AATACACTCCTTAATTGAAGAATCGCAAAACCAGCAAGAAAAGAATGAACAAGAATTATTGGAATTAGAT
AAATGGGCAAGTTTGTGGAATTGGTTTAACATAACAAATTGGCTGTGGTATATAAAATTATTCATAATGA
TAGTAGGAGGCTTGGTAGGTTTAAGAATAGTTTTTGCTGTACTTTCTATAGTGAATAGAGTTAGGCAGGG
ATATTCACCATTATCGTTTCAGACCCACCTCCCAACCCCGAGGGGACCCGACAGGCCCGAAGGAATAGAA
GAAGAAGGTGGAGAGAGAGACAGAGACAGATCCATTCGATTAGTGAACGGATCGGCACTGCGTGCGCCAA
TTCTGCAGACAAATGGCAGTATTCATCCACAATTTTAAAAGAAAAGGGGGGATTGGGGGGTACAGTGCAG
GGGAAAGAATAGTAGACATAATAGCAACAGACATACAAACTAAAGAATTACAAAAACAAATTACAAAAAT
TCAAAATTTTCGGGTTTATTACAGGGACAGCAGAGATCCAGTTTGGTTAATTAACCCGTGTCGGCTCCAG
ATCTGGCCTCCGCGCCGGGTTTTGGCGCCTCCCGCGGGCGCCCCCCTCCTCACGGCGAGCGCTGCCACGT
CAGACGAAGGGCGCAGCGAGCGTCCTGATCCTTCCGCCCGGACGCTCAGGACAGCGGCCCGCTGCTCATA
AGACTCGGCCTTAGAACCCCAGTATCAGCAGAAGGACATTTTAGGACGGGACTTGGGTGACTCTAGGGCA
CTGGTTTTCTTTCCAGAGAGCGGAACAGGCGAGGAAAAGTAGTCCCTTCTCGGCGATTCTGCGGAGGGAT
CTCCGTGGGGCGGTGAACGCCGATGATTATATAAGGACGCGCCGGGTGTGGCACAGCTAGTTCCGTCGCA
GCCGGGATTTGGGTCGCGGTTCTTGTTTGTGGATCGCTGTGATCGTCACTTGGTGAGTAGCGGGCTGCTG
GGCTGGCCGGGGCTTTCGTGGCCGCCGGGCCGCTCGGTGGGACGGAAGCGTGTGGAGAGACCGCCAAGGG
CTGTAGTCTGGGTCCGCGAGCAAGGTTGCCCTGAACTGGGGGTTGGGGGGAGCGCAGCAAAATGGCGGCT
GTTCCCGAGTCTTGAATGGAAGACGCTTGTGAGGCGGGCTGTGAGGTCGTTGAAACAAGGTGGGGGGCAT
GGTGGGCGGCAAGAACCCAAGGTCTTGAGGCCTTCGCTAATGCGGGAAAGCTCTTATTCGGGTGAGATGG
GCTGGGGCACCATCTGGGGACCCTGACGTGAAGTTTGTCACTGACTGGAGAACTCGGTTTGTCGTCTGTT
GCGGGGGCGGCAGTTATGGCGGTGCCGTTGGGCAGTGCACCCGTACCTTTGGGAGCGCGCGCCCTCGTCG
TGTCGTGACGTCACCCGTTCTGTTGGCTTATAATGCAGGGTGGGGCCACCTGCCGGTAGGTGTGCGGTAG
GCTTTTCTCCGTCGCAGGACGCAGGGTTCGGGCCTAGGGTAGGCTCTCCTGAATCGACAGGCGCCGGACC
TCTGGTGAGGGGAGGGATAAGTGAGGCGTCAGTTTCTTTGGTCGGTTTTATGTACCTATCTTCTTAAGTA
GCTGAAGCTCCGGTTTTGAACTATGCGCTCGGGGTTGGCGAGTGTGTTTTGTGAAGTTTTTTAGGCACCT
TTTGAAATGTAATCATTTGGGTCAATATGTAATTTTCAGTGTTAGACTAGTAAATTGTCCGCTAAATTCT
GGCCGTTTTTGGCTTTTTTGTTAGACGAAGCTTGGGCTGCAGGTCGACTCTAGAGGATCCAGTTCTCTCT
GGCTAACTAGAGAACCCACTGCTTACTGGCTTATCGAAATTAATACGACTCACTATAGGGAGACCCAAGC
TTACCATGGTGAGCAAGGGCGAGGAGCTGTTCACCGGGGTGGTGCCCATCCTGGTCGAGCTGGACGGCGA
CGTAAACGGCCACAAGTTCAGCGTGTCCGGCGAGGGCGAGGGCGATGCCACCTACGGCAAGCTGACCCTG
AAGCTGATCTGCACCACCGGCAAGCTGCCCGTGCCCTGGCCCACCCTCGTGACCACCCTGGGCTACGGCC
TGCAGTGCTTCGCCCGCTACCCCGACCACATGAAGCAGCACGACTTCTTCAAGTCCGCCATGCCCGAAGG
CTACGTCCAGGAGCGCACCATCTTCTTCAAGGACGACGGCAACTACAAGACCCGCGCCGAGGTGAAGTTC
GAGGGCGACACCCTGGTGAACCGCATCGAGCTGAAGGGCATCGACTTCAAGGAGGACGGCAACATCCTGG
GGCACAAGCTGGAGTACAACTACAACAGCCACAACGTCTATATCACCGCCGACAAGCAGAAGAACGGCAT
CAAGGCCAACTTCAAGATCCGCCACAACATCGAGGACGGCGGCGTGCAGCTCGCCGACCACTACCAGCAG
AACACCCCCATCGGCGACGGCCCCGTGCTGCTGCCCGACAACCACTACCTGAGCTACCAGTCCGCCCTGA
GCAAAGACCCCAACGAGAAGCGCGATCACATGGTCCTGCTGGAGTTCGTGACCGCCGCCGGGATCACTCT
CGGCATGGACGAGCTGTACAAGGGAGGGGGTGGATCTGGAGGGGGTGGATCTAAGCTTATGGACTACAAG
GACGACGATGACAAGGGTGGTGGATCCGAATTATCAACAAGTTTGTACAAAAAAGCAGGCTTCGAAGGAG
ATAGAACCATGGCCGTGTTGCTGAGAGTGTTAATTCTGCTCCTCTCCTGGGCGGCGGGGATGGGAGGTCA
GTATGGGAATCCTTTAAATAAATATATCAGACATTATGAAGGATTATCTTACAATGTGGATTCATTACAC
CAAAAACACCAGCGTGCCAAAAGAGCAGTCTCACATGAAGACCAATTTTCACGTCTAGATTTCCATGCCC
ATGGAAGACATTTCAACCTACGAATGAAGAGGGACACTTCCCTTTTCAGTGATGAATTTAAAGTAGAAAC
ATCAAATAAAGTACTTGGTTATGATACCTCTCATATTTACACTGGACATATTTATGGTGAAGAAGGAAGT
TTTGGCCATGGGTCTGTTATTGATGGAAGATTTGAAGGATTCATCCAGACTCGTGGTGGCACATTTTATG
TTGAGCCAGCAGAGAGATATATTAAAGACCGAACTCTGCCATTTCACTCTGTCATTTATCATGAAGATGA
TATTAACTATCCCCATAAATACGGTCCTCAGGGGGGCTGTGCAGATCATTCAGTATTTGAAAGAATGAGG
AAATACCAGATGACTGGTGTAGAGGAAGTAACACAGATACCTCAAGAAGAACATGCTGCTAATGGTCCAG
AACTTCTGAGGAAAAAACGTACAACTTCAGCTGAAAAAAACCCAGCTTTCTTGTACAAAGTGGTTGATCT
AGAGGGCCCTATTCTATAGTGTCACCTAAATGCTAGAGAACCTCGAGGGCGCGCCGAATTCGATATCAAG
CTTATCGATAATCAACCTCTGGATTACAAAATTTGTGAAAGATTGACTGGTATTCTTAACTATGTTGCTC
CTTTTACGCTATGTGGATACGCTGCTTTAATGCCTTTGTATCATGCTATTGCTTCCCGTATGGCTTTCAT
TTTCTCCTCCTTGTATAAATCCTGGTTGCTGTCTCTTTATGAGGAGTTGTGGCCCGTTGTCAGGCAACGT
GGCGTGGTGTGCACTGTGTTTGCTGACGCAACCCCCACTGGTTGGGGCATTGCCACCACCTGTCAGCTCC
TTTCCGGGACTTTCGCTTTCCCCCTCCCTATTGCCACGGCGGAACTCATCGCCGCCTGCCTTGCCCGCTG
CTGGACAGGGGCTCGGCTGTTGGGCACTGACAATTCCGTGGTGTTGTCGGGGAAATCATCGTCCTTTCCT
TGGCTGCTCGCCTGTGTTGCCACCTGGATTCTGCGCGGGACGTCCTTCTGCTACGTCCCTTCGGCCCTCA
ATCCAGCGGACCTTCCTTCCCGCGGCCTGCTGCCGGCTCTGCGGCCTCTTCCGCGTCTTCGCCTTCGCCC
TCAGACGAGTCGGATCTCCCTTTGGGCCGCCTCCCCGCATCGATACCGTCGACCTCGAGACCTAGAAAAA
CATGGAGCAATCACAAGTAGCAATACAGCAGCTACCAATGCTGATTGTGCCTGGCTAGAAGCACAAGAGG
AGGAGGAGGTGGGTTTTCCAGTCACACCTCAGGTACCTTTAAGACCAATGACTTACAAGGCAGCTGTAGA
TCTTAGCCACTTTTTAAAAGAAAAGGGGGGACTGGAAGGGCTAATTCACTCCCAACGAAGACAAGATATC
CTTGATCTGTGGATCTACCACACACAAGGCTACTTCCCTGATTGGCAGAACTACACACCAGGGCCAGGGA
TCAGATATCCACTGACCTTTGGATGGTGCTACAAGCTAGTACCAGTTGAGCAAGAGAAGGTAGAAGAAGC
CAATGAAGGAGAGAACACCCGCTTGTTACACCCTGTGAGCCTGCATGGGATGGATGACCCGGAGAGAGAA
GTATTAGAGTGGAGGTTTGACAGCCGCCTAGCATTTCATCACATGGCCCGAGAGCTGCATCCGGACTGTA
CTGGGTCTCTCTGGTTAGACCAGATCTGAGCCTGGGAGCTCTCTGGCTAACTAGGGAACCCACTGCTTAA
GCCTCAATAAAGCTTGCCTTGAGTGCTTCAAGTAGTGTGTGCCCGTCTGTTGTGTGACTCTGGTAACTAG
AGATCCCTCAGACCCTTTTAGTCAGTGTGGAAAATCTCTAGCAGGGCCCGTTTAAACCCGCTGATCAGCC
TCGACTGTGCCTTCTAGTTGCCAGCCATCTGTTGTTTGCCCCTCCCCCGTGCCTTCCTTGACCCTGGAAG
GTGCCACTCCCACTGTCCTTTCCTAATAAAATGAGGAAATTGCATCGCATTGTCTGAGTAGGTGTCATTC
TATTCTGGGGGGTGGGGTGGGGCAGGACAGCAAGGGGGAGGATTGGGAAGACAATAGCAGGCATGCTGGG
GATGCGGTGGGCTCTATGGCTTCTGAGGCGGAAAGAACCAGCTGGGGCTCTAGGGGGTATCCCC
[124 nt withheld, positions 6925-7048]
C
[91 nt withheld, positions 7050-7140]
A
[49 nt withheld, positions 7142-7190]
CCTTTGACGTTGGAGTCCACGTTCTTT
[37 nt withheld, positions 7218-7254]
ACCCTATCTCGGTCTATTCTTTTGATTTATAAGGGATTTTGCCGATTTCGGCCTATTGGTTAAAAAATGA
GCTGATTTAACAAAAATTTAACGCGAATTAATTCTGTGGAATGTGTGTCAGTTAGGGTGTGGAAAGTCCC
CAGGCTCCCCAGCAGGCAGAAGTATGCAAAGCATGCATCTCAATTAGTCAGCAACCAGGTGTGGAAAGTC
CCCAGGCTCCCCAGCAGGCAGAAGTATGCAAAGCATGCATCTCAATTAGTCAGCAACCATAGTCCCGCCC
CTAACTCCGCCCATCCCGCCCCTAACTCCGCCCAGTTCCGCCCATTCTCCGCCCCATGGCTGACTAATTT
TTTTTATTTATGCAGAGGCCGAGGCCGCCTCTGCCTCTGAGCTATTCCAGAAGTAGTGAGGAGGCTTTTT
TGGAGGCCTAGGCTTTTGCAAAAAGCTCCCGGGAGCTTGTATATCCATTTTCGGATCTGATCAGCACGTG
TTGACAATTAATCATCGGCATAGTATATCGGCATAGTATAATACGACAAGGTGAGGAACTAAACCATGGC
CAAGTTGACCAGTGCCGTTCCGGTGCTCACCGCGCGCGACGTCGCCGGAGCGGTCGAGTTCTGGACCGAC
CGGCTCGGGTTCTCCCGGGACTTCGTGGAGGACGACTTCGCCGGTGTGGTCCGGGACGACGTGACCCTGT
TCATCAGCGCGGTCCAGGACCAGGTGGTGCCGGACAACACCCTGGCCTGGGTGTGGGTGCGCGGCCTGGA
CGAGCTGTACGCCGAGTGGTCGGAGGTCGTGTCCACGAACTTCCGGGACGCCTCCGGGCCGGCCATGACC
GAGATCGGCGAGCAGCCGTGGGGGCGGGAGTTCGCCCTGCGCGACCCGGCCGGCAACTGCGTGCACTTCG
TGGCCGAGGAGCAGGACTGACACGTGCTACGAGATTTCGATTCCACCGCCGCCTTCTATGAAAGGTTGGG
CTTCGGAATCGTTTTCCGGGACGCCGGCTGGATGATCCTCCAGCGCGGGGATCTCATGCTGGAGTTCTTC
GCCCACCCCAACTTGTTTATTGCAGCTTATAATGGTTACAAATAAAGCAATAGCATCACAAATTTCACAA
ATAAAGCATTTTTTTCACTGCATTCTAGTTGTGGTTTGTCCAAACTCATCAATGTATCTTATCATGTCTG
TATACCGTCGACCTCTAGCTAGAGCTTGGCGTAATCATGGTCATAGCTGTTTCCTGTGTGAAATTGTTAT
CCGCTCACAATTCCACACAACATACGAGCCGGAAGCATAAAGTGTAAAGCCTGGGGTGCCTAATGAGTGA
GCTAACTCACATTAATTGCGTTGCGCTCACTGCCCGCTTTCCAGTCGGGAAACCTGTCGTGCCAGCTGCA
TTAATGAATCGGCCAACGCGCGGGGAGAGGCGGTTTGCGTATTGGGCGCTCTTCCGCTTCCTCGCTCACT
GACTCGCTGCGCTCGGTCGTTCGGCTGCGGCGAGCGGTATCAGCTCACTCAAAGGCGGTAATACGGTTAT
CCACAGAATCAGGGGATAACGCAGGAAAGAACATGTGAGCAAAAGGCCAGCAAAAGGCCAGGAACCGTAA
AAAGGCCGCGTTGCTGGCGTTTTTCCATAGGCTCCGCCCCCCTGACGAGCATCACAAAAATCGACGCTCA
AGTCAGAGGTGGCGAAACCCGACAGGACTATAAAGATACCAGGCGTTTCCCCCTGGAAGCTCCCTCGTGC
GCTCTCCTGTTCCGACCCTGCCGCTTACCGGATACCTGTCCGCCTTTCTCCCTTCGGGAAGCGTGGCGCT
TTCTCATAGCTCACGCTGTAGGTATCTCAGTTCGGTGTAGGTCGTTCGCTCCAAGCTGGGCTGTGTGCAC
GAACCCCCCGTTCAGCCCGACCGCTGCGCCTTATCCGGTAACTATCGTCTTGAGTCCAACCCGGTAAGAC
ACGACTTATCGCCACTGGCAGCAGCCACTGGTAACAGGATTAGCAGAGCGAGGTATGTAGGCGGTGCTAC
AGAGTTCTTGAAGTGGTGGCCTAACTACGGCTACACTAGAAGAACAGTATTTGGTATCTGCGCTCTGCTG
AAGCCAGTTACCTTCGGAAAAAGAGTTGGTAGCTCTTGATCCGGCAAACAAACCACCGCTGGTAGCGGTG
GTTTTTTTGTTTGCAAGCAGCAGATTACGCGCAGAAAAAAAGGATCTCAAGAAGATCCTTTGATCTTTTC
TACGGGGTCTGACGCTCAGTGGAACGAAAACTCACGTTAAGGGATTTTGGTCATGAGATTATCAAAAAGG
ATCTTCACCTAGATCCTTTTAAATTAAAAATGAAGTTTTAAATCAATCTAAAGTATATATGAGTAAACTT
GGTCTGACAGTTACCAATGCTTAATCAGTGAGGCACCTATCTCAGCGATCTGTCTATTTCGTTCATCCAT
AGTTGCCTGACTCCCCGTCGTGTAGATAACTACGATACGGGAGGGCTTACCATCTGGCCCCAGTGCTGCA
ATGATACCGCGAGACCCACGCTCACCGGCTCCAGATTTATCAGCAATAAACCAGCCAGCCGGAAGGGCCG
AGCGCAGAAGTGGTCCTGCAACTTTATCCGCCTCCATCCAGTCTATTAATTGTTGCCGGGAAGCTAGAGT
AAGTAGTTCGCCAGTTAATAGTTTGCGCAACGTTGTTGCCATTGCTACAGGCATCGTGGTGTCACGCTCG
TCGTTTGGTATGGCTTCATTCAGCTCCGGTTCCCAACGATCAAGGCGAGTTACATGATCCCCCATGTTGT
GCAAAAAAGCGGTTAGCTCCTTCGGTCCTCCGATCGTTGTCAGAAGTAAGTTGGCCGCAGTGTTATCACT
CATGGTTATGGCAGCACTGCATAATTCTCTTACTGTCATGCCATCCGTAAGATGCTTTTCTGTGACTGGT
GAGTACTCAACCAAGTCATTCTGAGAATAGTGTATGCGGCGACCGAGTTGCTCTTGCCCGGCGTCAATAC
GGGATAATACCGCGCCACATAGCAGAACTTTAAAAGTGCTCATCATTGGAAAACGTTCTTCGGGGCGAAA
ACTCTCAAGGATCTTACCGCTGTTGAGATCCAGTTCGATGTAACCCACTCGTGCACCCAACTGATCTTCA
GCATCTTTTACTTTCACCAGCGTTTCTGGGTGAGCAAAAACAGGAAGGCAAAATGCCGCAAAAAAGGGAA
TAAGGGCGACACGGAAATGTTGAATACTCATACTCTTCCTTTTTCAATATTATTGAAGCATTTATCAGGG
TTATTGTCTCATGAGCGGATACATATTTGAATGTATTTAGAAAAATAAACAAATAGGGGTTCCGCGCACA
TTTCCCCGAAAAGTGCCACCTGACGTCGACGGATCGGGAGATCTCCCGATCCCCTATGGTGCACTCTCAG
TACAATCTGCTCTGATGCCGCATAGTTAAGCCAGTATCTGCTCCCTGCTTGTGTGTTGGAGGTCGCTGAG
TAGTGCGCGAGCAAAATTTAAGCTACAACAAGGCAAGGCTTGACCGACAATTGCATGAAGAATCTGCTTA
GGGTTAGGCGTTTTGCGCTGCTTCGCGATGTACGGGCCAGATATACGCGTT
